>Addgene plasmid #200240 | sgRNA4 _1xCTS-ECFP-pA | addgene full sequence | sequence record 396679 | Addgene NGS Result
CAGGTGGCACTTTTCGGGGAAATGTGCGCGGAACCCCTATTTGTTTATTTTTCTAAATACATTCAAATAT
GTATCCGCTCATGAGACAATAACCCTGATAAATGCTTCAATAATATTGAAAAAGGAAGAGTATGAGTATT
CAACATTTCCGTGTCGCCCTTATTCCCTTTTTTGCGGCATTTTGCCTTCCTGTTTTTGCTCACCCAGAAA
CGCTGGTGAAAGTAAAAGATGCTGAAGATCAGTTGGGTGCACGAGTGGGTTACATCGAACTGGATCTCAA
CAGCGGTAAGATCCTTGAGAGTTTTCGCCCCGAAGAACGTTTTCCAATGATGAGCACTTTTAAAGTTCTG
CTATGTGGCGCGGTATTATCCCGTATTGACGCCGGGCAAGAGCAACTCGGTCGCCGCATACACTATTCTC
AGAATGACTTGGTTGAGTACTCACCAGTCACAGAAAAGCATCTTACGGATGGCATGACAGTAAGAGAATT
ATGCAGTGCTGCCATAACCATGAGTGATAACACTGCGGCCAACTTACTTCTGACAACGATCGGAGGACCG
AAGGAGCTAACCGCTTTTTTGCACAACATGGGGGATCATGTAACTCGCCTTGATCGTTGGGAACCGGAGC
TGAATGAAGCCATACCAAACGACGAGCGTGACACCACGATGCCTGTAGCAATGGCAACAACGTTGCGCAA
ACTATTAACTGGCGAACTACTTACTCTAGCTTCCCGGCAACAATTAATAGACTGGATGGAGGCGGATAAA
GTTGCAGGACCACTTCTGCGCTCGGCCCTTCCGGCTGGCTGGTTTATTGCTGATAAATCTGGAGCCGGTG
AGCGTGGGTCTCGCGGTATCATTGCAGCACTGGGGCCAGATGGTAAGCCCTCCCGTATCGTAGTTATCTA
CACGACGGGGAGTCAGGCAACTATGGATGAACGAAATAGACAGATCGCTGAGATAGGTGCCTCACTGATT
AAGCATTGGTAACTGTCAGACCAAGTTTACTCATATATACTTTAGATTGATTTAAAACTTCATTTTTAAT
TTAAAAGGATCTAGGTGAAGATCCTTTTTGATAATCTCATGACCAAAATCCCTTAACGTGAGTTTTCGTT
CCACTGAGCGTCAGACCCCGTAGAAAAGATCAAAGGATCTTCTTGAGATCCTTTTTTTCTGCGCGTAATC
TGCTGCTTGCAAACAAAAAAACCACCGCTACCAGCGGTGGTTTGTTTGCCGGATCAAGAGCTACCAACTC
TTTTTCCGAAGGTAACTGGCTTCAGCAGAGCGCAGATACCAAATACTGTTCTTCTAGTGTAGCCGTAGTT
AGGCCACCACTTCAAGAACTCTGTAGCACCGCCTACATACCTCGCTCTGCTAATCCTGTTACCAGTGGCT
GCTGCCAGTGGCGATAAGTCGTGTCTTACCGGGTTGGACTCAAGACGATAGTTACCGGATAAGGCGCAGC
GGTCGGGCTGAACGGGGGGTTCGTGCACACAGCCCAGCTTGGAGCGAACGACCTACACCGAACTGAGATA
CCTACAGCGTGAGCTATGAGAAAGCGCCACGCTTCCCGAAGGGAGAAAGGCGGACAGGTATCCGGTAAGC
GGCAGGGTCGGAACAGGAGAGCGCACGAGGGAGCTTCCAGGGGGAAACGCCTGGTATCTTTATAGTCCTG
TCGGGTTTCGCCACCTCTGACTTGAGCGTCGATTTTTGTGATGCTCGTCAGGGGGGCGGAGCCTATGGAA
AAACGCCAGCAACGCGGCCTTTTTACGGTTCCTGGCCTTTTGCTGGCCTTTTGCTCACATGTGCATGCGG
AGCGGCCGCAATAAAATATCTTTATTTTCATTACATCTGTGTGTTGGTTTTTTGTGTGAATCGATAGTAC
TAACATACGCTCTCCATCAAAACAAAACGAAACAAAACAAACTAGCAAAATAGGCTGTCCCCAGTGCAAG
TGCAGGTGCCAGAACATTTCTCTATCGGGTACCTTCTAGACCAGGTAATGACTAGCAGGAAGGGGCGCGC
CCCTAGGGAGCGGGGGGCTATAAAAGGGGGTGGGGGCGTTCGTCCTGCTATCTAGCGTCGCGTTGACCGA
GCTCCCATGGTGAGCAAGGGCGAGGAGCTGTTCACCGGGGTGGTGCCCATCCTGGTCGAGCTGGACGGCG
ACGTAAACGGCCACAAGTTCAGCGTGTCCGGCGAGGGCGAGGGCGATGCCACCTACGGCAAGCTGACCCT
GAAGTTCATCTGCACCACCGGCAAGCTGCCCGTGCCCTGGCCCACCCTCGTGACCACCCTGACCTGGGGC
GTGCAGTGCTTCGCCCGCTACCCCGACCACATGAAGCAGCACGACTTCTTCAAGTCCGCCATGCCCGAAG
GCTACGTCCAGGAGCGCACCATCTTCTTCAAGGACGACGGCAACTACAAGACCCGCGCCGAGGTGAAGTT
CGAGGGCGACACCCTGGTGAACCGCATCGAGCTGAAGGGCATCGACTTCAAGGAGGACGGCAACATCCTG
GGGCACAAGCTGGAGTACAACGCCATCAGCGACAACGTCTATATCACCGCCGACAAGCAGAAGAACGGCA
TCAAGGCCAACTTCAAGATCCGCCACAACATCGAGGACGGCAGCGTGCAGCTCGCCGACCACTACCAGCA
GAACACCCCCATCGGCGACGGCCCCGTGCTGCTGCCCGACAACCACTACCTGAGCACCCAGTCCAAGCTG
AGCAAAGACCCCAACGAGAAGCGCGATCACATGGTCCTGCTGGAGTTCGTGACCGCCGCCGGGATCACTC
TCGGCATGGACGAGCTGTACAAGTAAGGCCGGCCGCTTCGAGCAGACATGATAAGATACATTGATGAGTT
TGGACAAACCACAACTAGAATGCAGTGAAAAAAATGCTTTATTTGTGAAATTTGTGATGCTATTGCTTTA
TTTGTAACCATTATAAGCTGCAATAAACAAGTTAACAACAACAATTGCATTCATTTTATGTTTCAGGTTC
AGGGGGAGGTGTGGGAGGTTTTTTAAAGCAAGTAAAACCTCTACAAATGTGGTAAAATCGATAAGGATCC
CTCGAGCCTGCAGGGACGT
Features (pLannotate 1.2.2; 8 found; start..end, strand, type, name):
     27..131     +  promoter       AmpR promoter: bla
    132..992     +  CDS            AmpR: β-lactamase; bla; confers resistance to ampicillin, carbenicillin, and related antibiotics
   1163..1751    +  rep_origin     ori: high-copy-number ColE1/pMB1/pBR322/pUC origin of replication
   1830..1878    +  polyA_signal   poly(A) signal: synthetic polyadenylation signal
   1892..1983    +  misc_feature   pause site: RNA polymerase II transcriptional pause signal from the human α2 globin gene
   2107..2826    +  CDS            mCerulean: enhanced monomeric variant of CFP (Rizzo et al., 2004) mammalian codon-optimized
   2852..2973    -  polyA_signal   SV40 poly(A) signal: SV40 polyadenylation signal
   2996..3064    -  CDS            large T antigen (fragment): large T antigen from SV40 (simian virus 40)
