[The description below was written by a language model from this plasmid's Addgene catalogue record and pLannotate feature annotations shown in this document.]
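Description:
sgRNA4 _1xCTS-ECFP-pA is a small (about 3.1 kb) mammalian reporter plasmid built on the p035_pause-HBG-CFP-pA backbone and intended for transient transfection into mammalian cells. It is propagated in E. coli as a high-copy plasmid through a ColE1/pUC-type origin and is selected with ampicillin via the bla β-lactamase gene and its native promoter. No mammalian selection marker or viral element is annotated.

The payload is a CRISPR-activator-responsive fluorescent reporter. Upstream of the reporter sit a synthetic poly(A) signal and the RNA polymerase II transcriptional pause site from the human α2 globin gene. Together these act as an insulator that terminates read-through transcription from the plasmid backbone and keeps background expression low. Between the pause site and the fluorescent protein coding sequence is an unannotated stretch of roughly 120 nt. This gap presumably holds the synthetic insert, a single copy of a CRISPR target site (1xCTS) matched to guide "sgRNA4", along with a minimal promoter. The backbone name suggests that promoter is HBG-derived, but the record does not state this explicitly. The cyan reporter is called ECFP in the catalogue entry, although the automated annotation matched it to the closely related variant mCerulean. It is followed by an SV40 polyadenylation signal, and the adjacent short large T antigen fragment is simply part of that SV40 segment.

In use, a dCas9-based transcriptional activator directed to the target site by the cognate guide RNA should switch on cyan fluorescence. That signal gives a readout of guide activity. The associated work concerns RNA-sensing guide RNAs that conditionally modulate CRISPR activators, and this plasmid is the fourth in a set of such single-site reporters.
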