Addgene plasmid #200240: sgRNA4 _1xCTS-ECFP-pA
Purpose: Mammalian transfections; 1xCTS-ECFP reporter construct 4
Depositing lab: Tatjana Sauka-Spengler. Depositing organization: University of Oxford. Publication: Specific Modulation of CRISPR Transcriptional Activators through RNA-Sensing Guide RNAs in Mammalian Cells and Zebrafish Embryos. Pelea O, Mayes S, Ferry QRV, Fulga TA, Sauka-Spengler T. bioRxiv 2023.05.08.539738 10.1101/2023.05.08.539738.
Backbone
  Vector backbone: p035_pause-HBG-CFP-pA
  Vector type: Mammalian Expression
Growth in bacteria
  Bacterial resistance: Ampicillin, 100 μg/mL
  Growth temperature: 37°C
  Growth strain: DH5alpha
  Copy number: High Copy
Gene/Insert
  Gene/Insert name: sgRNA4_1xCTS
  Species: Synthetic
  Cloning method: Restriction Enzyme; 5′ cloning site Unknown (unknown if destroyed); 3′ cloning site Unknown (unknown if destroyed)
  Sequencing primers: 3′ caccaccccggtgaacagctc
Terms and licenses: Academic/Nonprofit Terms; Industry Terms: Not Available to Industry
Depositor comments: Please visit https://www.biorxiv.org/content/10.1101/2023.05.08.539738v1 for bioRxiv preprint.
How to cite: sgRNA4 _1xCTS-ECFP-pA was a gift from Tatjana Sauka-Spengler (Addgene plasmid # 200240 ; http://n2t.net/addgene:200240 ; RRID:Addgene_200240)
